Addgene plasmid #72637: pSG5-BZLF1
Purpose: Mammalian expression vector for Epstein-Barr virus Zta immediate-early transcriptional regulator
Depositing lab: S. Diane Hayward. Depositing organization: Johns Hopkins University and School of Medicine. Publication: A replication function associated with the activation domain of the Epstein-Barr virus Zta transactivator. Sarisky RT, Gao Z, Lieberman PM, Fixman ED, Hayward GS, Hayward SD. J Virol. 1996 Dec;70(12):8340-7. PubMed 8970953.
Backbone
  Vector backbone: pSG5
  Backbone manufacturer: Stratagene
  Backbone size w/o insert (bp): 4184
  Total vector size (bp): 5126
  Modifications to backbone: polylinker EcoRI, Sac1, Kpn1, Sma1, Xma1, BamH1, Xba1, Sal1, Acc1, HincII, Pst1, Sph1, HindIII, BglII
  Vector type: Mammalian Expression
Growth in bacteria
  Bacterial resistance: Ampicillin, 100 μg/mL
  Growth temperature: 37°C
  Growth strain: DH5alpha
  Copy number: Unknown
Gene/Insert
  Gene/Insert name: BZLF1 (alt name: Zta, ZEBRA)
  Species: virus
  Insert size (bp): 942
  Mutation: Q163R
  GenBank ID: V01555.2
  Cloning method: Restriction Enzyme; 5′ cloning site BamH1 (unknown if destroyed); 3′ cloning site BglII (unknown if destroyed)
  Sequencing primers: 5′ T7
Terms and licenses: Academic/Nonprofit Terms; Industry Terms: Not Available to Industry
How to cite: pSG5-BZLF1 was a gift from S. Diane Hayward (Addgene plasmid # 72637 ; http://n2t.net/addgene:72637 ; RRID:Addgene_72637)
