[The description below was written by a language model from this plasmid's Addgene catalogue record.]
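Description:
pSG5-BZLF1 is a mammalian expression plasmid built on the Stratagene pSG5 backbone, about 5.1 kb in total, of which roughly 4.2 kb is vector and 942 bp is insert. It is propagated in E. coli under ampicillin selection; the copy number is recorded as unknown, and no mammalian selection marker is listed. The backbone has been modified to carry an expanded polylinker running from EcoRI through BglII, and the insert was placed by restriction cloning between the BamHI and BglII sites, though the record does not say whether those sites survived ligation. No feature table accompanies the entry, so the promoter and other regulatory elements are not stated explicitly. pSG5 is generally known as an SV40 early promoter vector with a β-globin intron, an SV40 polyadenylation signal and a T7 promoter upstream of the cloning site, and the listing of T7 as the 5′ sequencing primer is consistent with that layout.

The payload is the Epstein-Barr virus BZLF1 gene, which encodes Zta (also called ZEBRA), the immediate-early transcriptional regulator. Zta is a bZIP-type transactivator that triggers the switch from latency to the lytic cycle and also contributes to lytic origin-dependent DNA replication. The cloned sequence carries a Q163R substitution relative to the referenced EBV genome entry, and no epitope tag or reporter fusion is recorded. The plasmid is intended for transient expression of Zta in transfected mammalian cells. Typical applications include inducing lytic reactivation in EBV-positive cells, transactivation assays on Zta-responsive promoters, and replication studies of the kind suggested by the associated work on a replication function linked to the Zta activation domain.
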