>Addgene plasmid #72637 | pSG5-BZLF1 | addgene partial sequence | sequence record 134452 | T7 5'-TAATACGACTCACTATAGGG-3'
ATGATGGACCCAAACTCGACTTCTGAAGATGTAAAATTTACACCTGACCCATACCAGGTGCCTTTTGTAC
AAGCTTTTGACCAAGCTACCAGAGTCTATCAGGACCTGGGAGGGCCATCGCAAGCTCCTTTGCCTTGTGT
GCTGTGGCCGGTGCTGCCAGAGCCTCTGCCACAAGGCCAGCTAACTGCCTATCATGTTTCAACCGCTCCG
ACTGGGTCGTGGTTTTCTGCCCCTCAGCCTGCTCCTGAGAATGCTTATCAAGCTTATGCAGCACCTCAGC
TGTTCCCAGTCTCCGACATAACCCAGAATCAACAGACTAACCAAGCCGGGGGAGAAGCACCTCAACCTGG
AGACAATTCTACTGTTCAAACAGCAGCAGCAGTGGTGTTTGCTTGCCCCGGGGCTAACCAAGGACAACAG
CTAGCAGACATTGGTGTTCCACAGCCTGCACCAGTGGCTGCCCCGGCACGACGCACACGGAAACCACGAC
AGCCAGAATCGGTAAGGAGGGGCTCAAGGAGGGGCGGCAGCGGACGGTGGGGCTCATGGAGGGGCGGCAG
CGGATGGTGGGGCTTGTTTCAACTAACTAGGCACCACTTGTAGTAACGCATTCCCTTGCTCGCAGCTGGA
GGAATGCGATTCTGAACTAGAAATAAAGCGATACAAGAATCGGGTGGCTTCCAGAAAATGCCGGGCCAAG
TTTAAGCAACTGCTGCAGCACTACCGTGAGGTCAGTATATACTAACACGAATGCCCAGGCGGCTAGCGTC
CCAAACATAAATGCCCCATCTAAACGCCTGATTTTTGTCCGCA
