>Addgene plasmid #72637 | pSG5-BZLF1 | addgene partial sequence | sequence record 134453 | SV40pA-R 5'-GAAATTTGTGATGCTATTGC-3'
ATAAGATCTTTAGAAATTTAAGAGATCCTCGTGTAAAACATCTGGTGTCCGGGGGATAATGGAGTCAACA
TCCAGGCTTGGGCACATCTGCTTCAACAGGAGGCGCAGCCTGTCATTTTCAGATGATTTGGCAGCAGCCA
CCTGCGGACAAAAATCAGGCGTTTAGATGGGGCATTTATGTTTGGGACGCTAGCCGCCTGGGCATTCGTG
TTAGTATATACTGACCTCACGGTAGTGCTGCAGCAGTTGCTTAAACTTGGCCCGGCATTTTCTGGAAGCC
ACCCGATTCTTGTATCGCTTTATTTCTAGTTCAGAATCGCATTCCTCCAGCTGCGAGCAAGGGAATGCGT
TACTACAAGTGGTGCCTAGTTAGTTGAAACAAGCCCCACCATCCGCTGCCGCCCCTCCATGAGCCCCACC
GTCCGCTGCCGCCCCTCCTTGAGCCCCTCCTTACCGATTCTGGCTGTCGTGGTTTCCGTGTGCGTCGTGC
CGGGGCAGCCACTGGTGCAGGCTGTGGAACACCAATGTCTGCTAGCTGTTGTCCTTGGTTAGCCCCGGGG
CAAGCAAACACCACTGCTGCTGCTGTTTGAACAGTAGAATTGTCTCCAGGTTGAGGTGCTTCTCCCCCGG
CTTGGTTAGTCTGTTGATTCTGGGTTATGTCGGAGACTGGGAACAGCTGAGGTGCTGCATAAGCTTGATA
AGCATTCTCAGGAGCAGGCTGAGGGGCAGAAAACCACGACCCAGTCGGAGCGGTTGAAACATGATAGGCA
GTTAGCTGGCCTTGTGGCAGA
